>Addgene plasmid #227451 | pk335-CARGO-6mer-2.1kb-USP | addgene full sequence | sequence record 452249 | Addgene NGS Result
TTGAGATCCTTTTTTTCTGCGCGTAATCTGCTGCTTGCAAACAAAAAAACCACCGCTACCAGCGGTGGTT
TGTTTGCCGGATCAAGAGCTACCAACTCTTTTTCCGAAGGTAACTGGCTTCAGCAGAGCGCAGATACCAA
ATACTGTTCTTCTAGTGTAGCCGTAGTTAGGCCACCACTTCAAGAACTCTGTAGCACCGCCTACATACCT
CGCTCTGCTAATCCTGTTACCAGTGGCTGCTGCCAGTGGCGATAAGTCGTGTCTTACCGGGTTGGACTCA
AGACGATAGTTACCGGATAAGGCGCAGCGGTCGGGCTGAACGGGGGGTTCGTGCACACAGCCCAGCTTGG
AGCGAACGACCTACACCGAACTGAGATACCTACAGCGTGAGCTATGAGAAAGCGCCACGCTTCCCGAAGG
GAGAAAGGCGGACAGGTATCCGGTAAGCGGCAGGGTCGGAACAGGAGAGCGCACGAGGGAGCTTCCAGGG
GGAAACGCCTGGTATCTTTATAGTCCTGTCGGGTTTCGCCACCTCTGACTTGAGCGTCGATTTTTGTGAT
GCTCGTCAGGGGGGCGGAGCCTATGGAAAAACGCCAGCAACGCGGCCTTTTTACGGTTCCTGGCCTTTTG
CTGGCCTTTTGCTCACATGTGTTTAAGAGCTATGCTGGAAACAGCATAGCAAGTTTAAATAAGGCTAGTC
CGTTATCAACTTGAAAAAGTGGCACCGAGTCGGTGCTTTTTTTCTCGAGTACTAGGATCCATTAGGCTTT
CCCATGATTCCTTCATATTTGCATATACGATACAAGGCTGTTAGAGAGATAATTGGAATTAATTTGACTG
TAAACACAAAGATATTAGTACAAAATACGTGACGTAGAAAGTAATAATTTCTTGGGTAGTTTGCAGTTTT
AAAATTATGTTTTAAAATGGACTATCATATGCTTACCGTAACTTGAAAGTATTTCGATTTCTTGGCTTTA
TATATCTTGTGGAAAGGACGAAACACCGGAGAGGAGAAACACAATAGTGTTTAAGAGCTATGCTGGAAAC
AGCATAGCAAGTTTAAATAAGGCTAGTCCGTTATCAACTTGAAAAAGTGGCACCGAGTCGGTGCTTTTTT
TCTCGAGTACTAGGATCCATTAGGCTTTCCCATGATTCCTTCATATTTGCATATACGATACAAGGCTGTT
AGAGAGATAATTGGAATTAATTTGACTGTAAACACAAAGATATTAGTACAAAATACGTGACGTAGAAAGT
AATAATTTCTTGGGTAGTTTGCAGTTTTAAAATTATGTTTTAAAATGGACTATCATATGCTTACCGTAAC
TTGAAAGTATTTCGATTTCTTGGCTTTATATATCTTGTGGAAAGGACGAAACACCGGAAAACTAATCCTA
AATGGAGTTTAAGAGCTATGCTGGAAACAGCATAGCAAGTTTAAATAAGGCTAGTCCGTTATCAACTTGA
AAAAGTGGCACCGAGTCGGTGCTTTTTTTCTCGAGTACTAGGATCCATTAGGCTTTCCCATGATTCCTTC
ATATTTGCATATACGATACAAGGCTGTTAGAGAGATAATTGGAATTAATTTGACTGTAAACACAAAGATA
TTAGTACAAAATACGTGACGTAGAAAGTAATAATTTCTTGGGTAGTTTGCAGTTTTAAAATTATGTTTTA
AAATGGACTATCATATGCTTACCGTAACTTGAAAGTATTTCGATTTCTTGGCTTTATATATCTTGTGGAA
AGGACGAAACACCGGTGAGTGCTTTGGTATTTACGTTTAAGAGCTATGCTGGAAACAGCATAGCAAGTTT
AAATAAGGCTAGTCCGTTATCAACTTGAAAAAGTGGCACCGAGTCGGTGCTTTTTTTCTCGAGTACTAGG
ATCCATTAGGCTTTCCCATGATTCCTTCATATTTGCATATACGATACAAGGCTGTTAGAGAGATAATTGG
AATTAATTTGACTGTAAACACAAAGATATTAGTACAAAATACGTGACGTAGAAAGTAATAATTTCTTGGG
TAGTTTGCAGTTTTAAAATTATGTTTTAAAATGGACTATCATATGCTTACCGTAACTTGAAAGTATTTCG
ATTTCTTGGCTTTATATATCTTGTGGAAAGGACGAAACACCGATGCAACTAAAGTCCCCAACGTTTAAGA
GCTATGCTGGAAACAGCATAGCAAGTTTAAATAAGGCTAGTCCGTTATCAACTTGAAAAAGTGGCACCGA
GTCGGTGCTTTTTTTCTCGAGTACTAGGATCCATTAGGCTTTCCCATGATTCCTTCATATTTGCATATAC
GATACAAGGCTGTTAGAGAGATAATTGGAATTAATTTGACTGTAAACACAAAGATATTAGTACAAAATAC
GTGACGTAGAAAGTAATAATTTCTTGGGTAGTTTGCAGTTTTAAAATTATGTTTTAAAATGGACTATCAT
ATGCTTACCGTAACTTGAAAGTATTTCGATTTCTTGGCTTTATATATCTTGTGGAAAGGACGAAACACCG
AATGATGTAAAGGGATTAAGGTTTAAGAGCTATGCTGGAAACAGCATAGCAAGTTTAAATAAGGCTAGTC
CGTTATCAACTTGAAAAAGTGGCACCGAGTCGGTGCTTTTTTTCTCGAGTACTAGGATCCATTAGGCTTT
CCCATGATTCCTTCATATTTGCATATACGATACAAGGCTGTTAGAGAGATAATTGGAATTAATTTGACTG
TAAACACAAAGATATTAGTACAAAATACGTGACGTAGAAAGTAATAATTTCTTGGGTAGTTTGCAGTTTT
AAAATTATGTTTTAAAATGGACTATCATATGCTTACCGTAACTTGAAAGTATTTCGATTTCTTGGCTTTA
TATATCTTGTGGAAAGGACGAAACACCGTTGTGAGTCTAGCCTTTGAGGTTTAAGAGCTATGCTGGAAAC
AGCATAGCAAGTTTAAATAAGGCTAGTCCGTTATCAACTTGAAAAAGTGGCACCGAGTCGGTGCTTTTTT
TCTCGAGTACTAGGATCCATTAGGCTTTCCCATGATTCCTTCATATTTGCATATACGATACAAGGCTGTT
AGAGAGATAATTGGAATTAATTTGACTGTAAACACAAAGATATTAGTACAAAATACGTGACGTAGAAAGT
AATAATTTCTTGGGTAGTTTGCAGTTTTAAAATTATGTTTTAAAATGGACTATCATATGCTTACCGTAAC
TTGAAAGTATTTCGATTTCTTGGCTTTATATATCTTGTGGAAAGGACGAAACACCGTTTTTTTTCTAGAG
GTACCCGTTACATAACTTACGGTAAATGGCCCGCCTGGCTGACCGCCCAACGACCCCCGCCCATTGACGT
CAATAGTAACGCCAATAGGGACTTTCCATTGACGTCAATGGGTGGAGTATTTACGGTAAACTGCCCACTT
GGCAGTACATCAAGTGTATCATATGCCAAGTACGCCCCCTATTGACGTCAATGACGGTAAATGGCCCGCC
TGGCATTGTGCCCAGTACATGACCTTATGGGACTTTCCTACTTGGCAGTACATCTACGTATTAGTCATCG
CTATTACCATGGTCGAGGTGAGCCCCACGTTCTGCTTCACTCTCCCCATCTCCCCCCCCTCCCCACCCCC
AATTTTGTATTTATTTATTTTTTAATTATTTTGTGCAGCGATGGGGGCGGGGGGGGGGGGGGGGGGGCGC
GCGSSAGGGGGGGGGGGGGGGGGSGAGGGGSGGGGSGGGGSGAGGSGGAGAGGTGCGGCGGCAGCCAATC
AGAGCGGCGCGCTCCGAAAGTTTCCTTTTATGGCGAGGCGGCGGCGGCGGCGGCCCTATAAAAAGCGAAG
CGCGCGGCGGGCGGGAGTCGCTGCGCGCTGCCTTCGCCCCGTGCCCCGCTCCGCCGCCGCCTCGCGCCGC
CCGCCCCGGCTCTGACTGACCGCGTTACTCCCACAGGTGAGCGGGCGGGACGGCCCTTCTCCTCCGGGCT
GTAATTAGCTGAGCAAGAGGTAAGGGTTTAAGGGATGGTTGGTTGGTGGGGTATTAATGTTTAATTACCT
GGAGCACCTGCCTGAAATCACTTTTTTTCAGGTTGGACCGGTGCCACCATGAGCGAGCTGATTAAGGAGA
ACATGCACATGAAGCTGTACATGGAGGGCACCGTGGACAACCATCACTTCAAGTGCACATCCGAGGGCGA
AGGCAAGCCCTACGAGGGCACCCAGACCATGAGAATCAAGGTGGTCGAGGGCGGCCCTCTCCCCTTCGCC
TTCGACATCCTGGCTACTAGCTTCCTCTACGGCAGCAAGACCTTCATCAACCACACCCAGGGCATCCCCG
ACTTCTTCAAGCAGTCCTTCCCTGAGGGCTTCACATGGGAGAGAGTCACCACATACGATGACGGGGGCGT
GCTGACCGCTACCCAGGACACCAGCCTCCAGGACGGCTGCCTCATCTACAACGTCAAGATCAGAGGGGTG
AACTTCACATCCAACGGCCCTGTGATGCAGAAGAAAACACTCGGCTGGGAGGCCTTCACCGAGACGCTGT
ACCCCGCTGACGGCGGCCTGGAAGGCAGAAACGACATGGCCCTGAAGCTCGTGGGCGGGAGCCATCTGAT
CGCAAACATCAAGACCACATATAGATCCAAGAAACCCGCTAAGAACCTCAAGATGCCTGGCGTCTACTAT
GTGGACTACAGACTGGAAAGAATCAAGGAGGCCAACAACGAAACCTACGTCGAGCAGCACGAGGTGGCAG
TGGCCAGATACTGCGACCTCCCTAGCAAACTGGGGCACAAGCTTAATTAAGAATTCCTAGAGCTCGCTGA
TCAGCCTCGACTGTGCCTTCTAGTTGCCAGCCATCTGTTGTTTGCCCCTCCCCCGTGCCTTCCTTGACCC
TGGAAGGTGCCACTCCCACTGTCCTTTCCTAATAAAATGAGGAAATTGCATCGCATTGTCTGAGTAGGTG
TCATTCTATTCTGGGGGGTGGGGTGGGGCAGGACAGCAAGGGGGAGGATTGGGAAGAGAATAGCAGGCAT
GCTGGGGAGCTCTCGAAGCCGCGGTGCGGGTGCCAGGGCGTGCCCTTGGGCTCCCCGGGCGCGTACTCCA
CCTCACCCATCGCAGGAACCCCTAGTGATGGAGTTGGCCACTCCCTCTCTGCGCGCTCGCTCGCTCACTG
AGGCCGGGCGACCAAAGGTCGCCCGACGCCCGGGCTTTGCCCGGGCGGCCTCAGTGAGCGAGCGAGCGCG
CAGCTGCCTGCAGGGGCGCCTGATGCGGTATTTTCTCCTTACGCATCTGTGCGGTATTTCACACCGCATA
[95 nt withheld, positions 5321-5415]
T
[46 nt withheld, positions 5417-5462]
C
[141 nt withheld, positions 5464-5604]
CCTTTGACGTTGGAGTCCACGTTCTTT
[37 nt withheld, positions 5632-5668]
ACTCTATCTCGGGCTATTCTTTTGATTTATAAGGGATTTTGCCGATTTCGGTCTATTGGTTAAAAAATGA
GCTGATTTAACAAAAATTTAACGCGAATTTTAACAAAATATTAACGTTTACAATTTTATGGTGCACTCTC
AGTACAATCTGCTCTGATGCCGCATAGTGCTTTTCCCAAGGCAGTCTGGAGCATGCGCTTTAGCAGCCCC
GCTGGGCACTTGGCGCTACACAAGTGGCCTCTGGCCTCGCACACATTCCACATCCACCGGTAGGCGCCAA
CCGGCTCCGTTCTTTGGTGGCCCCTTCGCGCCACCTTCTACTCCTCCCCTAGTCAGGAAGTTCCCCCCCG
CCCCGCAGCTCGCGTCGTGCAGGACGTGACAAATGGAAGTAGCACGTCTCACTAGTCTCGTGCAGATGGA
CAGCACCGCTGAGCAATGGAAGCGGGTAGGCCTTTGGGGCAGCGGCCAATAGCAGCTTTGCTCCTTCGCT
TTCTGGGCTCAGAGGCTGGGAAGGGGTGGGTCCGGGGGCGGGCTCAGGGGCGGGCTCAGGGGCGGGGCGG
GCGCCCGAAGGTCCTCCGGAGGCCCGGCATTCTGCACGCTTCAAAAGCGCACGTCTGCCGCGCTGTTCTC
CTCTTCCTCATCTCCGGGCCTTTCGACCGATCATCAAGCTGCACGTGTTGACAATTAATCATCGGCATAG
TATATCGGCATAGTATAATACGACTCACTATAGGAGGGCCACCATGGGATCGGCCATTGAACAAGATGGA
TTGCACGCAGGTTCTCCGGCCGCTTGGGTGGAGAGGCTATTCGGCTATGACTGGGCACAACAGACAATCG
GCTGCTCTGATGCCGCCGTGTTCCGGCTGTCAGCGCAGGGGCGCCCGGTTCTTTTTGTCAAGACCGACCT
GTCCGGTGCCCTGAATGAACTGCAGGACGAGGCAGCGCGGCTATCGTGGCTGGCCACGACGGGCGTTCCT
TGCGCAGCTGTGCTCGACGTTGTCACTGAAGCGGGAAGGGACTGGCTGCTATTGGGCGAAGTGCCGGGGC
AGGATCTCCTGTCATCTCACCTTGCTCCTGCCGAGAAAGTATCCATCATGGCTGATGCAATGCGGCGGCT
GCATACGCTTGATCCGGCTACCTGCCCATTCGACCACCAAGCGAAACATCGCATCGAGCGAGCACGTACT
CGGATGGAAGCCGGTCTTGTCGATCAGGATGATCTGGACGAAGAGCATCAGGGGCTCGCGCCAGCCGAAC
TGTTCGCCAGGCTCAAGGCGCGCATGCCCGACGGCGAGGATCTCGTCGTGACCCATGGCGATGCCTGCTT
GCCGAATATCATGGTGGAAAATGGCCGCTTTTCTGGATTCATCGACTGTGGCCGGCTGGGTGTGGCGGAC
CGCTATCAGGACATAGCGTTGGCTACCCGTGATATTGCTGAAGAGCTTGGCGGCGAATGGGCTGACCGCT
TCCTCGTGCTTTACGGTATCGCCGCTCCCGATTCGCAGCGCATCGCCTTCTATCGCCTTCTTGACGAGTT
CTTCTGATCGAGAAATTGATGATCTATTAAACAATAAAGACGTCCACATGGAAGTGCAAACTATTAACTG
GCGAACTACTTACTCTAGCTTCCCGGCAACAATTAATAGACTGGATGGAGGCGGATAAAGTTGCAGGACC
ACTTCTGCGCTCGGCCCTTCCGGCTGGCTGGTTTATTGCTGATAAATCTGGAGCCGGTGAGCGTGGAAGC
CGCGGTATCATTGCAGCACTGGGGCCAGATGGTAAGCCCTCCCGTATCGTAGTTATCTACACGACGGGGA
GTCAGGCAACTATGGATGAACGAAATAGACAGATCGCTGAGATAGGTGCCTCACTGATTAAGCATTGGTA
ACTGTCAGACCAAGTTTACTCATATATACTTTAGATTGATTTAAAACTTCATTTTTAATTTAAAAGGATC
TAGGTGAAGATCCTTTTTGATAATCTCATGACCAAAATCCCTTAACGTGAGTTTTCGTTCCACTGAGCGT
CAGACCCCGTAGAAAAGATCAAAGGATCTTC
Features (pLannotate 1.2.2; 30 found; start..end, strand, type, name):
      1..589     +  rep_origin     ori: high-copy-number ColE1/pMB1/pBR322/pUC origin of replication
    669..736     +  misc_RNA       tracrRNA (fragment): trans-activating CRISPR RNA for the Streptococcus pyogenes CRISPR/Cas9 system
    768..999     +  promoter       U6 promoter: RNA polymerase III promoter for human U6 snRNA
   1047..1114    +  misc_RNA       tracrRNA (fragment): trans-activating CRISPR RNA for the Streptococcus pyogenes CRISPR/Cas9 system
   1146..1377    +  promoter       U6 promoter: RNA polymerase III promoter for human U6 snRNA
   1425..1492    +  misc_RNA       tracrRNA (fragment): trans-activating CRISPR RNA for the Streptococcus pyogenes CRISPR/Cas9 system
   1524..1755    +  promoter       U6 promoter: RNA polymerase III promoter for human U6 snRNA
   1803..1870    +  misc_RNA       tracrRNA (fragment): trans-activating CRISPR RNA for the Streptococcus pyogenes CRISPR/Cas9 system
   1902..2133    +  promoter       U6 promoter: RNA polymerase III promoter for human U6 snRNA
   2181..2248    +  misc_RNA       tracrRNA (fragment): trans-activating CRISPR RNA for the Streptococcus pyogenes CRISPR/Cas9 system
   2280..2511    +  promoter       U6 promoter: RNA polymerase III promoter for human U6 snRNA
   2559..2626    +  misc_RNA       tracrRNA (fragment): trans-activating CRISPR RNA for the Streptococcus pyogenes CRISPR/Cas9 system
   2658..2889    +  promoter       U6 promoter: RNA polymerase III promoter for human U6 snRNA
   2937..3004    +  misc_RNA       tracrRNA (fragment): trans-activating CRISPR RNA for the Streptococcus pyogenes CRISPR/Cas9 system
   3036..3267    +  promoter       U6 promoter: RNA polymerase III promoter for human U6 snRNA
   3296..3581    +  enhancer       CMV enhancer: human cytomegalovirus immediate early enhancer; contains an 18-bp deletion relative to the standard CMV enhancer
   3583..3863    +  promoter       chicken β-actin promoter: No description available
   3864..4091    +  intron         hybrid intron: hybrid between chicken β-actin (CBA) and minute virus of mice (MMV) introns (Gray et al., 2011)
   4109..4810    +  CDS            TagBFP: monomeric blue fluorescent protein mammalian codon-optimized
   4841..4952    +  polyA_signal   bGH poly(A) signal: bovine growth hormone polyadenylation signal
   5052..5121    +  protein_bind   attB: attB site for the φC31 integrase (Groth et al., 2000) phage φC31 integrase
   5124..5264    +  repeat_region  AAV2 ITR: inverted terminal repeat of adeno-associated virus serotype 2 inverted
   5269..5320    -  misc_feature   bom (fragment): basis of mobility region from pBR322
   5339..5794    +  rep_origin     f1 ori (sequence partly withheld): f1 bacteriophage origin of replication; arrow indicates direction of (+) strand synthesis
   5795..5836    -  misc_feature   bom (fragment): basis of mobility region from pBR322
   5837..6323    +  promoter       PGK promoter: mouse phosphoglycerate kinase 1 promoter
   6345..6392    +  promoter       EM7 promoter: synthetic bacterial promoter&nbsp
   6412..7215    +  CDS            NeoR/KanR: aminoglycoside phosphotransferase from Tn5; aph(3')-II (or nptII); confers resistance to neomycin, kanamycin, and G418 (Geneticin®)
   7219..7255    +  polyA_signal   PGK poly(A) signal (fragment): mouse phosphoglycerate kinase 1 polyadenylation signal
   7264..7558    +  CDS            bla(M) (fragment): β-lactamase lacking the signal sequence; bla(M); allows cytosolic expression of β-lactamase
