[The description below was written by a language model from this plasmid's Addgene catalogue record and pLannotate feature annotations shown in this document.]
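Description:
pk335-CARGO-6mer-2.1kb-USP is a mammalian CRISPR guide-RNA array plasmid built on the pk335-BFP backbone. It carries a "CARGO" array of six guide RNAs that recruit Streptococcus pyogenes Cas9 or dCas9 to a site about 2.1 kb upstream of Prdm8, within the mouse Prdm8-Fgf5 locus. The plasmid encodes no Cas9 itself, so the nuclease or dCas9 fusion must come from another source. In bacteria it replicates from a high-copy ColE1/pUC-type origin and is selected with kanamycin. The recommended recombination-deficient host strain is consistent with the highly repetitive insert.

The feature table shows tandem repeats of a human U6 RNA polymerase III promoter followed, after a short gap that fits the spacer, by an S. pyogenes tracrRNA-derived scaffold. Each guide therefore appears to be transcribed as its own unit. The annotation detects seven U6 promoters and seven scaffold fragments, arranged so that the first scaffold and last promoter are unpaired, leaving six complete U6-spacer-scaffold units. Downstream, a CMV enhancer, chicken β-actin promoter and hybrid intron drive TagBFP with a bGH polyadenylation signal, giving a blue fluorescent marker for transfected cells. A single NeoR/KanR gene sits behind both a mouse PGK promoter and a bacterial EM7 promoter, providing G418 selection in mammalian cells and kanamycin resistance in E. coli.

Other annotated elements include a φC31 integrase attB site, which could permit integrase-mediated genomic insertion, although the record does not state this use. There is also a single AAV2 ITR, an f1 origin and a β-lactamase fragment, all probably backbone remnants. The associated work studies how long-range transcriptional regulation scales with genomic distance.
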