Addgene plasmid #227451: pk335-CARGO-6mer-2.1kb-USP
Purpose: 6-mer gRNA array targeting Sp dCas9/Cas9 to the Prdm8-Fgf5 locus
Depositing lab: Joanna Wysocka. Depositing organization: Stanford University. Publication: Long-range regulation of transcription scales with genomic distance in a gene-specific manner. Jensen CL, Chen LF, Swigut T, Crocker OJ, Yao D, Bassik MC, Ferrell JE Jr, Boettiger AN, Wysocka J. Mol Cell. 2025 Jan 16;85(2):347-361.e7. doi: 10.1016/j.molcel.2024.10.021. Epub 2024 Dec 2. PubMed 39626660.
Backbone
  Vector backbone: pk335-BFP
  Vector type: CRISPR
  Selectable markers: Neomycin (select with G418) ; TagBFP
Growth in bacteria
  Bacterial resistance: Kanamycin, 50 μg/mL
  Growth temperature: 37°C
  Growth strain: NEB Stable
  Copy number: High Copy
Gene/Insert
  Gene/Insert name: CARGO to 2.1kb Upstream Prdm8 (alt name: CARGO8)
  gRNA/shRNA sequence: GAGAGGAGAAACACAATAGT, GAAAACTAATCCTAAATGGA, GTGAGTGCTTTGGTATTTAC, ATGCAACTAAAGTCCCCAAC, AATGATGTAAAGGGATTAAG, TTGTGAGTCTAGCCTTTGAG
  Species: M. musculus (mouse), Synthetic
  Cloning method: Other
Terms and licenses: Academic/Nonprofit Terms; Industry Terms: Not Available to Industry
How to cite: pk335-CARGO-6mer-2.1kb-USP was a gift from Joanna Wysocka (Addgene plasmid # 227451 ; http://n2t.net/addgene:227451 ; RRID:Addgene_227451)
